>Addgene plasmid #249269 | pCEFL_GPR161-HA_V129E | addgene full sequence | sequence record 496939 | Addgene NGS Result
GCGTCAATACGGGATAATACCGCGCCACATAGCAGAACTTTAAAAGTGCTCATCATTGGAAAACGTTCTT
CGGGGCGAAAACTCTCAAGGATCTTACCGCTGTTGAGATCCAGTTCGATGTAACCCACTCGTGCACCCAA
CTGATCTTCAGCATCTTTTACTTTCACCAGCGTTTCTGGGTGAGCAAAAACAGGAAGGCAAAATGCCGCA
AAAAAGGGAATAAGGGCGACACGGAAATGTTGAATACTCATACTCTTCCTTTTTCAATATTATTGAAGCA
TTTATCAGGGTTATTGTCTCATGAGCGGATACATATTTGAATGTATTTAGAAAAATAAACAAATAGGGGT
TCCGCGCACATTTCCCCGAAAAGTGCCACCTGACGTCGACGGATCGGGAGATCGATCTCCCGATCCCCTA
TGGTGCACTCTCAGTACAATCTGCTCTGATGCCGCATAGTTAAGCCAGTATCTGCTCCCTGCTTGTGTGT
TGGAGGTCGCTGAGTAGTGCGCGAGCAAAATTTAAGCTACAACAAGGCAAGGCTTGACCGACAATTGCAT
GAAGAATCTGCTTAGGGTTAGGCGTTTTGCGCTGCTTCGAGCTTTGCAAAGATGGATAAAGTTTTAAACA
GAGAGGAATCTTTGCAGCTAATGGACCTTCTAGGTCTTGAAAGGAGTGGGAATTGGCTCCGGTGCCCGTC
AGTGGGCAGAGCGCACATCGCCCACAGTCCCCGAGAAGTTGGGGGGAGGGGTCGGCAATTGAACCGGTGC
CTAGAGAAGGTGGCGCGGGGTAAACTGGGAAAGTGATGTCGTGTACTGGCTCCGCCTTTTTCCCGAGGGT
GGGGGAGAACCGTATATAAGTGCAGTAGTCGCCGTGAACGTTCTTTTTCGCAACGGGTTTGCCGCCAGAA
CACAGGTAAGTGCCGTGTGTGGTTCCCGCGGGCCTGGCCTCTTTACGGGTTATGGCCCTTGCGTGCCTTG
AATTACTTCCACCTGGCTGCAGTACGTGATTCTTGATCCCGAGCTTCGGGTTGGAAGTGGGTGGGAGAGT
TCGAGGCCTTGCGCTTAAGGAGCCCCTTCGCCTCGTGCTTGAGTTGAGGCCTGGCCTGGGCGCTGGGGCC
GCCGCGTGCGAATCTGGTGGCACCTTCGCGCCTGTCTCGCTGCTTTCGATAAGTCTCTAGCCATTTAAAA
TTTTTGATGACCTGCTGCGACGCTTTTTTTCTGGCAAGATAGTCTTGTAAATGCGGGCCAAGATCGATCT
GCACACTGGTATTTCGGTTTTTGGGGCCGCGGGCGGCGACGGGGCCCGTGCGTCCCAGCGCACATGTTCG
GCGAGGCGGGGCCTGCGAGCGCGGCCACCGAGAATCGGACGGGGGTAGTCTCAAGCTGGCCGGCCTGCTC
TGGTGCCTGGCCTCGCGCCGCCGTGTATCGCCCCGCCCTGGGCGGCAAGGCTGGCCCGGTCGGCACCAGT
TGCGTGAGCGGAAAGATGGCCGCTTCCCGGCCCTGCTGCAGGGAGCTCAAAATGGAGGACGCGGCGCTCG
GGAGAGCGGGCGGGTGAGTCACCCACACAAAGGAAAAGGGCCTTTCCGTCCTCAGCCGTCGCTTCATGTG
ACTCCACGGAGTACCGGGCGCCGTCCAGGCACCTCGATTAGTTCTCGAGCTTTTGGAGTACGTCGTCTTT
AGGTTGGGGGGAGGGGTTTTATGCGATGGAGTTTCCCCACACTGAGTGGGTGGAGACTGAAGTTAGGCCA
GCTTGGCACTTGATGTAATTCTCCTTGGAATTTGCCCTTTTTGAGTTTGGATCTTGGTTCATTCTCAAGC
CTCAGACAGTGGTTCAAAGTTTTTTTCTTCCATTTCAGGTGTCGTGAGGAATTGGCGAAGCTCAGTTAAC
GGCCATTGTGGCCATCAAGCTTGGTACCAGATCTGGATCCGCCGCCACCATGAGCCTGAACAGCAGCTTG
AGTTGTCGCAAAGAGCTTAGTAATCTGACTGAAGAAGAGGGAGGTGAAGGGGGAGTAATCATTACACAGT
TCATAGCTATTATAGTCATAACCATTTTCGTTTGCCTCGGGAATCTCGTCATAGTAGTTACACTGTACAA
AAAATCTTACTTGCTTACCCTGTCCAACAAGTTTGTATTTTCCCTGACCCTCTCTAACTTCCTTCTTTCT
GTGCTTGTACTCCCCTTCGTAGTAACGTCTTCAATAAGGAGGGAGTGGATTTTCGGAGTAGTATGGTGCA
ATTTTTCAGCGCTGCTGTATCTGCTTATAAGTAGCGCAAGTATGCTTACGCTCGGGGTTATCGCCATTGA
TCGATATTACGCGGAATTGTACCCAATGGTATACCCTATGAAAATAACGGGAAACCGAGCCGTCATGGCA
CTCGTTTACATTTGGCTCCACTCACTCATTGGCTGTCTCCCGCCGCTGTTCGGGTGGAGCAGTGTCGAGT
TCGACGAATTTAAGTGGATGTGCGTCGCGGCTTGGCACCGGGAGCCAGGCTATACGGCCTTTTGGCAAAT
TTGGTGCGCTTTGTTCCCGTTTTTGGTAATGCTGGTGTGTTATGGCTTTATCTTCCGCGTGGCGCGAGTC
AAAGCCCGAAAGGTTCATTGCGGAACGGTTGTCATTGTAGAGGAAGATGCTCAACGCACGGGCCGGAAAA
ACTCTTCTACCAGCACGTCATCTTCTGGCAGTCGACGGAATGCATTCCAAGGGGTAGTGTACTCCGCCAA
CCAATGCAAGGCTCTGATCACGATTCTGGTGGTACTTGGCGCGTTCATGGTGACCTGGGGGCCGTATATG
GTCGTTATTGCGTCCGAGGCTCTCTGGGGAAAGTCTTCAGTATCTCCCAGCCTGGAAACTTGGGCAACGT
GGCTTTCTTTCGCGTCCGCTGTCTGCCATCCATTGATTTATGGATTGTGGAATAAAACCGTCCGAAAGGA
ATTGCTTGGTATGTGCTTCGGTGATCGCTATTACAGAGAACCCTTTGTGCAGCGACAGCGGACCAGCCGA
TTGTTTTCTATAAGCAATCGGATTACAGACCTTGGGCTGTCCCCACACCTTACCGCGCTTATGGCTGGAG
GGCAACCCTTGGGGCATTCAAGTTCTACTGGTGACACGGGCTTTTCATGTTCCCAGGATTCAGGTACTGA
TATGATGCTTCTGGAAGACTACACGTCCGACGATAATCCCCCCAGTCATTGTACATGTCCGCCCAAACGC
CGATCCTCCGTGACTTTTGAGGATGAAGTGGAGCAAATAAAAGAAGCTGCTAAGAACAGCATTCTGCATG
TTAAAGCTGAGGTCCACAAGTCACTCGATAGCTATGCGGCTAGCCTCGCCAAGGCGATCGAAGCAGAGGC
CAAGATCAACCTGTTCGGCGAAGAGGCGCTCCCAGGCGTCCTGGTAACAGCTCGGACCGTTCCAGGTGGG
GGCTTCGGTGGTAGACGCGGCAGCAGAACTCTGGTCTCCCAGAGGCTGCAGCTGCAAAGCATTGAAGAAG
GCGATGTGCTCGCAGCCGAACAACGGGAATTCTACCCATACGATGTTCCTGACTATGCGTAGGCGGCCGC
ACTCGAGATATCGGCCTCCAGGGCCTCTAGAGGGCCCTATTCTATAGTGTCACCTAAATGCTAGAGCTCG
CTGATCAGCCTCGACTGTGCCTTCTAGTTGCCAGCCATCTGTTGTTTGCCCCTCCCCCGTGCCTTCCTTG
ACCCTGGAAGGTGCCACTCCCACTGTCCTTTCCTAATAAAATGAGGAAATTGCATCGCATTGTCTGAGTA
GGTGTCATTCTATTCTGGGGGGTGGGGTGGGGCAGGACAGCAAGGGGGAGGATTGGGAAGACAATAGCAG
GCATGCTGGGGATGCGGTGGGCTCTATGGCTTCTGAGGCGGAAAGAACCAGCTGGGGCTCTAGGGGGTAT
CCCC
[124 nt withheld, positions 3925-4048]
C
[91 nt withheld, positions 4050-4140]
A
[49 nt withheld, positions 4142-4190]
CCTTTGACGTTGGAGTCCACGTTCTTT
[37 nt withheld, positions 4218-4254]
ACCCTATCTCGGTCTATTCTTTTGATTTATAAGGGATTTTGCCGATTTCGGCCTATTGGTTAAAAAATGA
GCTGATTTAACAAAAATTTAACGCGAATTAATTCTGTGGAATGTGTGTCAGTTAGGGTGTGGAAAGTCCC
CAGGCTCCCCAGCAGGCAGAAGTATGCAAAGCATGCATCTCAATTAGTCAGCAACCAGGTGTGGAAAGTC
CCCAGGCTCCCCAGCAGGCAGAAGTATGCAAAGCATGCATCTCAATTAGTCAGCAACCATAGTCCCGCCC
CTAACTCCGCCCATCCCGCCCCTAACTCCGCCCAGTTCCGCCCATTCTCCGCCCCATGGCTGACTAATTT
TTTTTATTTATGCAGAGGCCGAGGCCGCCTCTGCCTCTGAGCTATTCCAGAAGTAGTGAGGAGGCTTTTT
TGGAGGCCTAGGCTTTTGCAAAAAGCTCCCGGGAGCTTGTATATCCATTTTCGGATCTGATCAAGAGACA
GGATGAGGATCGTTTCGCATGATTGAACAAGATGGATTGCACGCAGGTTCTCCGGCCGCTTGGGTGGAGA
GGCTATTCGGCTATGACTGGGCACAACAGACAATCGGCTGCTCTGATGCCGCCGTGTTCCGGCTGTCAGC
GCAGGGGCGCCCGGTTCTTTTTGTCAAGACCGACCTGTCCGGTGCCCTGAATGAACTGCAGGACGAGGCA
GCGCGGCTATCGTGGCTGGCCACGACGGGCGTTCCTTGCGCAGCTGTGCTCGACGTTGTCACTGAAGCGG
GAAGGGACTGGCTGCTATTGGGCGAAGTGCCGGGGCAGGATCTCCTGTCATCTCACCTTGCTCCTGCCGA
GAAAGTATCCATCATGGCTGATGCAATGCGGCGGCTGCATACGCTTGATCCGGCTACCTGCCCATTCGAC
CACCAAGCGAAACATCGCATCGAGCGAGCACGTACTCGGATGGAAGCCGGTCTTGTCGATCAGGATGATC
TGGACGAAGAGCATCAGGGGCTCGCGCCAGCCGAACTGTTCGCCAGGCTCAAGGCGCGCATGCCCGACGG
CGAGGATCTCGTCGTGACCCATGGCGATGCCTGCTTGCCGAATATCATGGTGGAAAATGGCCGCTTTTCT
GGATTCATCGACTGTGGCCGGCTGGGTGTGGCGGACCGCTATCAGGACATAGCGTTGGCTACCCGTGATA
TTGCTGAAGAGCTTGGCGGCGAATGGGCTGACCGCTTCCTCGTGCTTTACGGTATCGCCGCTCCCGATTC
GCAGCGCATCGCCTTCTATCGCCTTCTTGACGAGTTCTTCTGAGCGGGACTCTGGGGTTCGAAATGACCG
ACCAAGCGACGCCCAACCTGCCATCACGAGATTTCGATTCCACCGCCGCCTTCTATGAAAGGTTGGGCTT
CGGAATCGTTTTCCGGGACGCCGGCTGGATGATCCTCCAGCGCGGGGATCTCATGCTGGAGTTCTTCGCC
CACCCCAACTTGTTTATTGCAGCTTATAATGGTTACAAATAAAGCAATAGCATCACAAATTTCACAAATA
AAGCATTTTTTTCACTGCATTCTAGTTGTGGTTTGTCCAAACTCATCAATGTATCTTATCATGTCTGTAT
ACCGTCGACCTCTAGCTAGAGCTTGGCGTAATCATGGTCATAGCTGTTTCCTGTGTGAAATTGTTATCCG
CTCACAATTCCACACAACATACGAGCCGGAAGCATAAAGTGTAAAGCCTGGGGTGCCTAATGAGTGAGCT
AACTCACATTAATTGCGTTGCGCTCACTGCCCGCTTTCCAGTCGGGAAACCTGTCGTGCCAGCTGCATTA
ATGAATCGGCCAACGCGCGGGGAGAGGCGGTTTGCGTATTGGGCGCTCTTCCGCTTCCTCGCTCACTGAC
TCGCTGCGCTCGGTCGTTCGGCTGCGGCGAGCGGTATCAGCTCACTCAAAGGCGGTAATACGGTTATCCA
CAGAATCAGGGGATAACGCAGGAAAGAACATGTGAGCAAAAGGCCAGCAAAAGGCCAGGAACCGTAAAAA
GGCCGCGTTGCTGGCGTTTTTCCATAGGCTCCGCCCCCCTGACGAGCATCACAAAAATCGACGCTCAAGT
CAGAGGTGGCGAAACCCGACAGGACTATAAAGATACCAGGCGTTTCCCCCTGGAAGCTCCCTCGTGCGCT
CTCCTGTTCCGACCCTGCCGCTTACCGGATACCTGTCCGCCTTTCTCCCTTCGGGAAGCGTGGCGCTTTC
TCATAGCTCACGCTGTAGGTATCTCAGTTCGGTGTAGGTCGTTCGCTCCAAGCTGGGCTGTGTGCACGAA
CCCCCCGTTCAGCCCGACCGCTGCGCCTTATCCGGTAACTATCGTCTTGAGTCCAACCCGGTAAGACACG
ACTTATCGCCACTGGCAGCAGCCACTGGTAACAGGATTAGCAGAGCGAGGTATGTAGGCGGTGCTACAGA
GTTCTTGAAGTGGTGGCCTAACTACGGCTACACTAGAAGAACAGTATTTGGTATCTGCGCTCTGCTGAAG
CCAGTTACCTTCGGAAAAAGAGTTGGTAGCTCTTGATCCGGCAAACAAACCACCGCTGGTAGCGGTGGTT
TTTTTGTTTGCAAGCAGCAGATTACGCGCAGAAAAAAAGGATCTCAAGAAGATCCTTTGATCTTTTCTAC
GGGGTCTGACGCTCAGTGGAACGAAAACTCACGTTAAGGGATTTTGGTCATGAGATTATCAAAAAGGATC
TTCACCTAGATCCTTTTAAATTAAAAATGAAGTTTTAAATCAATCTAAAGTATATATGAGTAAACTTGGT
CTGACAGTTACCAATGCTTAATCAGTGAGGCACCTATCTCAGCGATCTGTCTATTTCGTTCATCCATAGT
TGCCTGACTCCCCGTCGTGTAGATAACTACGATACGGGAGGGCTTACCATCTGGCCCCAGTGCTGCAATG
ATACCGCGAGACCCACGCTCACCGGCTCCAGATTTATCAGCAATAAACCAGCCAGCCGGAAGGGCCGAGC
GCAGAAGTGGTCCTGCAACTTTATCCGCCTCCATCCAGTCTATTAATTGTTGCCGGGAAGCTAGAGTAAG
TAGTTCGCCAGTTAATAGTTTGCGCAACGTTGTTGCCATTGCTACAGGCATCGTGGTGTCACGCTCGTCG
TTTGGTATGGCTTCATTCAGCTCCGGTTCCCAACGATCAAGGCGAGTTACATGATCCCCCATGTTGTGCA
AAAAAGCGGTTAGCTCCTTCGGTCCTCCGATCGTTGTCAGAAGTAAGTTGGCCGCAGTGTTATCACTCAT
GGTTATGGCAGCACTGCATAATTCTCTTACTGTCATGCCATCCGTAAGATGCTTTTCTGTGACTGGTGAG
TACTCAACCAAGTCATTCTGAGAATAGTGTATGCGGCGACCGAGTTGCTCTTGCCCG
Features (pLannotate 1.2.2; 22 found; start..end, strand, type, name):
    252..356     -  promoter       AmpR promoter: bla
    419..471     -  misc_feature   bom (fragment): basis of mobility region from pBR322
    612..678     +  CDS            small t antigen (fragment): SV40 (simian virus 40) small t antigen
    704..915     +  promoter       EF-1α core promoter: core promoter for human elongation factor EF-1α
    916..1025    +  intron         EF-1α intron A (fragment): intron upstream of the start codon of human EF-1α
   1655..1858    +  intron         EF-1α intron A: truncated intron upstream of the start codon of human EF-1α
   1940..3526    +  CDS            GPR161: GP161_HUMAN - Experimental evidence at protein level: Swiss-Prot protein existence level 1. Key negative regulator of Shh signaling, which promotes the processing of GLI3 into GLI3R during neural tube development. Recruited by TULP3 and the IFT-A complex to primary cilia and acts as a regulator of the PKA-dependent basal repression machinery in Shh signaling by increasing cAMP levels, leading to promote the PKA-dependent processing of GLI3 into GLI3R and repress the Shh signaling. In presence of SHH, it is removed from primary cilia and is internalized into recycling endosomes, preventing its
   3533..3559    +  CDS            3xHA (fragment): three tandem HA epitope tags
   3611..3629    -  promoter       SP6 promoter: promoter for bacteriophage SP6 RNA polymerase
   3655..3879    +  polyA_signal   bGH poly(A) signal: bovine growth hormone polyadenylation signal
   3883..3904    +  promoter       SV40 promoter (fragment): SV40 enhancer and early promoter
   3925..4353    +  rep_origin     f1 ori (sequence partly withheld): f1 bacteriophage origin of replication; arrow indicates direction of (+) strand synthesis
   4367..4696    +  promoter       SV40 promoter: SV40 enhancer and early promoter
   4763..5554    +  CDS            neo: KKA2_KLEPN - Also known as kan, nptII. Experimental evidence at protein level: Swiss-Prot protein existence level 1. Resistance to kanamycin, neomycin, paromomycin, ribostamycin, butirosin and gentamicin B. From Klebsiella pneumoniae.
   5578..5736    +  CDS            ble (fragment): BLE_KLEPN - Experimental evidence at protein level: Swiss-Prot protein existence level 1. Binding protein with a strong affinity to the bleomycin family of antibiotics. Binds to CL990; an antimitotic-antibiotic compound. From Klebsiella pneumoniae.
   5731..5852    +  polyA_signal   SV40 poly(A) signal: SV40 polyadenylation signal
   5925..5941    -  protein_bind   lac operator: The lac repressor binds to the lac operator to inhibit transcription in E. coli. This inhibition can be relieved by adding lactose or isopropyl-β-D-thiogalactopyranoside (IPTG). lac repressor encoded by lacI
   5949..5979    -  promoter       lac promoter: promoter for the E. coli lac operon
   5994..6015    -  protein_bind   CAP binding site: CAP binding activates transcription in the presence of cAMP. E. coli catabolite activator protein
   6028..6120    -  CDS            lacI (fragment): lac repressor; lacI; The lac repressor binds to the lac operator to inhibit transcription in E. coli. This inhibition can be relieved by adding lactose or isopropyl-β-D-thiogalactopyranoside (IPTG).
   6303..6891    -  rep_origin     ori: high-copy-number ColE1/pMB1/pBR322/pUC origin of replication
   7062..251     -  CDS            AmpR (across the origin): β-lactamase; bla; confers resistance to ampicillin, carbenicillin, and related antibiotics
