[The description below was written by a language model from this plasmid's Addgene catalogue record and pLannotate feature annotations shown in this document.]
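Description:
pCEFL_GPR161-HA_V129E is a mammalian expression plasmid of about 7.7 kb, built on the pCEFL backbone, that drives expression of a point mutant of human GPR161. It is propagated in E. coli as a high-copy plasmid through a ColE1/pUC-type origin with ampicillin selection from the β-lactamase gene. An f1 origin is also present, along with residual lac promoter/operator and other small backbone fragments that have no evident role in the payload. For selection in mammalian cells, an SV40 enhancer/early promoter drives the neomycin phosphotransferase gene, followed by an SV40 polyadenylation signal, which permits G418 selection of stable transfectants.

The expression cassette uses the human EF-1α core promoter together with portions of EF-1α intron A, an arrangement that gives strong constitutive transcription in many mammalian cell types. The GPR161 open reading frame was cloned between BamHI and NotI sites, both retained, and carries the V129E substitution. It is fused at its C terminus to an HA epitope; the annotation detects this as a short fragment matching a 3xHA tag, consistent with a single HA copy for immunodetection. Transcripts terminate at a bovine growth hormone poly(A) signal, and an SP6 promoter lies in reverse orientation just downstream of the insert, where it serves as a sequencing primer site.

GPR161 is a ciliary G protein-coupled receptor that raises cAMP and promotes PKA-dependent processing of GLI3 into its repressor form, thereby restraining Sonic hedgehog signalling. The record gives the purpose simply as expression of the V129E mutant and does not state the functional consequence of the substitution. The associated work concerns crosstalk between Gαs and Hedgehog signalling in Hedgehog-dependent tumours.
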