Addgene plasmid #249269: pCEFL_GPR161-HA_V129E
Purpose: Expression of GPR161 V129E mutant
Depositing lab: Ramiro Iglesias-Bartolome. Depositing organization: National Cancer Institute (NCI). Publication: Dissection of Galphas and Hedgehog Signaling Crosstalk Reveals Therapeutic Opportunities to Target Hedgehog-Dependent Tumors. Krantz S, Bell BA, Lund K, Salinas Parra N, Ng Y, De Oliveira Rosa N, Mukhopadhyay S, St Croix B, Sarin KY, Weigert R, Raimondi F, Iglesias-Bartolome R. Cancer Res. 2025 Dec 29. doi: 10.1158/0008-5472.CAN-25-1109. PubMed 41460725.
Backbone
  Vector backbone: pCEFL
  Backbone manufacturer: Addgene #38121
  Vector type: Mammalian Expression
  Selectable markers: Neomycin (select with G418)
Growth in bacteria
  Bacterial resistance: Ampicillin, 100 μg/mL
  Growth temperature: 37°C
  Growth strain: DH5alpha
  Copy number: High Copy
Gene/Insert
  Gene/Insert name: GPR161 (alt name: GPR161-HA_V129E)
  Species: H. sapiens (human)
  Mutation: V129E
  Entrez Gene: GPR161 (a.k.a. RE2)
  Promoter: EF-1
  Tag / fusion protein: HA (C terminal on insert)
  Cloning method: Restriction Enzyme; 5′ cloning site BamH1 (not destroyed); 3′ cloning site Not1 (not destroyed)
  Sequencing primers: 5′ TTCTTCCATTTCAGGTGTCG; 3′ SP6
Terms and licenses: Academic/Nonprofit Terms; Industry Terms: Not Available to Industry
Depositor comments: Please visit https://www.biorxiv.org/content/10.1101/2025.02.21.639530v1 for bioRxiv preprint
How to cite: pCEFL_GPR161-HA_V129E was a gift from Ramiro Iglesias-Bartolome (Addgene plasmid # 249269 ; http://n2t.net/addgene:249269 ; RRID:Addgene_249269)
