>Addgene plasmid #249269 | pCEFL_GPR161-HA_V129E | depositor partial sequence | sequence record 492056 | pCEFL_GPR161-HA_V129E sequence 1623 bps
ATGAGCCTGAACAGCAGCTTGAGTTGTCGCAAAGAGCTTAGTAATCTGACTGAAGAAGAGGGAGGTGAAG
GGGGAGTAATCATTACACAGTTCATAGCTATTATAGTCATAACCATTTTCGTTTGCCTCGGGAATCTCGT
CATAGTAGTTACACTGTACAAAAAATCTTACTTGCTTACCCTGTCCAACAAGTTTGTATTTTCCCTGACC
CTCTCTAACTTCCTTCTTTCTGTGCTTGTACTCCCCTTCGTAGTAACGTCTTCAATAAGGAGGGAGTGGA
TTTTCGGAGTAGTATGGTGCAATTTTTCAGCGCTGCTGTATCTGCTTATAAGTAGCGCAAGTATGCTTAC
GCTCGGGGTTATCGCCATTGATCGATATTACGCGGAATTGTACCCAATGGTATACCCTATGAAAATAACG
GGAAACCGAGCCGTCATGGCACTCGTTTACATTTGGCTCCACTCACTCATTGGCTGTCTCCCGCCGCTGT
TCGGGTGGAGCAGTGTCGAGTTCGACGAATTTAAGTGGATGTGCGTCGCGGCTTGGCACCGGGAGCCAGG
CTATACGGCCTTTTGGCAAATTTGGTGCGCTTTGTTCCCGTTTTTGGTAATGCTGGTGTGTTATGGCTTT
ATCTTCCGCGTGGCGCGAGTCAAAGCCCGAAAGGTTCATTGCGGAACGGTTGTCATTGTAGAGGAAGATG
CTCAACGCACGGGCCGGAAAAACTCTTCTACCAGCACGTCATCTTCTGGCAGTCGACGGAATGCATTCCA
AGGGGTAGTGTACTCCGCCAACCAATGCAAGGCTCTGATCACGATTCTGGTGGTACTTGGCGCGTTCATG
GTGACCTGGGGGCCGTATATGGTCGTTATTGCGTCCGAGGCTCTCTGGGGAAAGTCTTCAGTATCTCCCA
GCCTGGAAACTTGGGCAACGTGGCTTTCTTTCGCGTCCGCTGTCTGCCATCCATTGATTTATGGATTGTG
GAATAAAACCGTCCGAAAGGAATTGCTTGGTATGTGCTTCGGTGATCGCTATTACAGAGAACCCTTTGTG
CAGCGACAGCGGACCAGCCGATTGTTTTCTATAAGCAATCGGATTACAGACCTTGGGCTGTCCCCACACC
TTACCGCGCTTATGGCTGGAGGGCAACCCTTGGGGCATTCAAGTTCTACTGGTGACACGGGCTTTTCATG
TTCCCAGGATTCAGGTACTGATATGATGCTTCTGGAAGACTACACGTCCGACGATAATCCCCCCAGTCAT
TGTACATGTCCGCCCAAACGCCGATCCTCCGTGACTTTTGAGGATGAAGTGGAGCAAATAAAAGAAGCTG
CTAAGAACAGCATTCTGCATGTTAAAGCTGAGGTCCACAAGTCACTCGATAGCTATGCGGCTAGCCTCGC
CAAGGCGATCGAAGCAGAGGCCAAGATCAACCTGTTCGGCGAAGAGGCGCTCCCAGGCGTCCTGGTAACA
GCTCGGACCGTTCCAGGTGGGGGCTTCGGTGGTAGACGCGGCAGCAGAACTCTGGTCTCCCAGAGGCTGC
AGCTGCAAAGCATTGAAGAAGGCGATGTGCTCGCAGCCGAACAACGGGAATTCTACCCATACGATGTTCC
TGACTATGCGTAG
